>Addgene plasmid #50864 | pcDNA3.1 Flag YFP hNKCC1 A675C A734C (NT841) | depositor full sequence | sequence record 76337 | Full Sequence
GCTAGCCCGGGCACGGCCGCCACCATGGGAGACTACAAAGACCATGACGGTGATTATAAAGATCACGACA
TCGACTACAAGGATGACGATGACAAGGGTGACCCTACCGTCAGCAAGGGCGAGGAGCTGTTCACCGGGGT
GGTGCCCATCCTGGTCGAGCTGGACGGCGACGTAAACGGCCACAAGTTCAGCGTGTCCGGCGAGGGCGAG
GGCGATGCCACCTACGGCAAGCTGACCCTGAAGTTCATCTGCACCACCGGCAAGCTGCCCGTGCCCTGGC
CCACCCTCGTGACCACCTTCGGCTACGGCCTGATGTGCTTCGCCCGCTACCCCGACCACATGAAGCAGCA
CGACTTCTTCAAGTCCGCCATGCCCGAAGGCTACGTCCAGGAGCGCACCATCTTCTTCAAGGACGACGGC
AACTACAAGACCCGCGCCGAGGTGAAGTTCGAGGGCGACACCCTGGTGAACCGCATCGAGCTGAAGGGCA
TCGACTTCAAGGAGGACGGCAACATCCTAGGGCACAAGCTGGAGTACAACTACAACAGCCACAACGTTTA
TATCATGGCCGACAAGCAGAAGAACGGCATCAAGGTGAACTTCAAGATCCGCCACAACATCGAGGACGGC
AGCGTGCAGCTCGCCGACCACTACCAGCAGAACACCCCCATCGGCGACGGCCCCGTGCTGCTGCCCGACA
ACCACTACCTGAGCTACCAGTCCAAACTGAGCAAAGACCCCAACGAGAAGCGCGATCACATGGTCCTGCT
GGAGTTCGTGACCGCCGCCGGGATCACTCTCGGCATGGACGAGCTCTACAAGGGTGACCTGGAGCCGAGG
CCCACGGCTCCTAGCTCCGGCGCGCCAGGCCTCGCCGGAGTCGGCGAAACGCCGAGCGCCGCTGCGCTGG
CCGCAGCCAGGGTGGAACTGCCCGGAACCGCTGTGCCCTCGGTGCCGGAGGATGCTGCGCCCGCGAGCCG
GGACGGGGGCGGGGTCCGCGATGAGGGACCAGCCGCCGCCGGTGACGGCCTGGGCAGACCCTTGGGGCCT
ACCCCGAGCCAGAGCCGTTTCCAGGTGGACCTCGTTTCCGAGAACGCAGGGCGGGCTGCTGCTGCGGCGG
CGGCGGCTGCTGCGGCCGCCGCCGCTGCTGGTGCCGGGGCGGGGGCCAAGCAGACTCCTGCCGACGGGGA
AGCCAGCGGCGAGAGCGAGCCAGCTAAAGGCAGCGAGGAAGCCAAAGGCCGCTTCCGCGTTAACTTCGTA
GATCCTGCTGCCAGCTCGTCCGCAGAAGATAGCCTGTCAGATGCCGCCGGGGTCGGAGTCGATGGACCCA
ACGTGAGCTTCCAGAACGGCGGGGACACGGTACTGAGCGAGGGCAGCAGCCTCCATTCCGGTGGCGGCGG
CGGCTCCGGCCACCACCAGCACTACTATTATGATACCCACACCAACACCTACTATCTGCGCACCTTCGGC
CACAACACAATGGACGCGGTACCCAGGATCGACCACTACCGGCACACAGCCGCGCAGCTCGGCGAGAAGC
TGCTCCGGCCTAGCCTGGCCGAGCTGCATGACGAGCTGGAAAAGGAACCTTTTGAGGATGGCTTTGCAAA
TGGGGAAGAAAGCACTCCAACACGTGATGCTGTGGTCACGTACACGGCCGAAAGTAAAGGAGTCGTGAAG
TTTGGCTGGATCAAGGGTGTACTAGTACGTTGTATGTTAAACATTTGGGGTGTGATGCTTTTCATTCGTC
TCTCATGGATTGTGGGACAAGCTGGAATTGGTCTATCAGTCCTTGTAATAATGATGGCTACTGTTGTGAC
AACTATCACAGGATTGTCCACTAGCGCCATCGCAACTAATGGATTTGTAAGGGGAGGCGGCGCATATTAT
TTAATATCTAGAAGTCTAGGGCCTGAATTTGGTGGTGCCATTGGTCTAATCTTCGCCTTTGCCAACGCTG
TTGCTGTTGCTATGTATGTGGTTGGATTTGCAGAAACCGTGGTGGAGTTGCTGAAAGAACATTCCATTCT
TATGATAGATGAAATCAATGACATCCGGATTATTGGAGCCATTACAGTCGTGATTCTTTTAGGTATCTCA
GTAGCCGGTATGGAGTGGGAAGCAAAAGCTCAGATTGTTCTTTTGGTGATCCTACTTCTTGCTATTGGTG
ATTTCGTCATAGGAACATTTATCCCACTCGAGAGCAAGAAGCCAAAAGGGTTTTTTGGCTATAAATCTGA
AATCTTTAATGAGAACTTTGGCCCCGATTTTCGAGAAGAAGAAACTTTCTTTTCTGTATTTGCCATCTTT
TTTCCTGCTGCAACTGGAATTCTGGCTGGCGCAAATATCTCAGGTGATCTTGCAGATCCTCAGTCAGCCA
TACCCAAAGGAACACTCCTAGCCATTTTAATTACTACATTGGTTTATGTAGGAATTGCCGTGTCTGTAGG
TTCTTGTGTCGTACGCGATGCCACTGGTAATGTTAATGACACTATCGTAACAGAGCTAACAAACTGTACT
AGCGCAGCCTGCAAATTAAACTTTGATTTTTCATCTTGTGAATCCAGTCCTTGTAGCTACGGCCTAATGA
ACAACTTTCAGGTAATGAGTATGGTGTCAGGATTTACACCACTAATTTCCGCGGGCATATTCTCTGCCAC
TCTTTCTAGCGCATTAGCATCCCTAGTGAGTGCTCCCAAGATATTTCAGGCCCTATGTAAAGACAACATC
TACCCCGCTTTCCAGATGTTTGCTAAAGGTTATGGGAAAAATAATGAGCCATTACGTGGCTACATCTTAA
CATTCTTAATTGCACTTGGATTCATCTTAATTGCCGAACTGAATGTTATTTGTCCAATTATCTCAAACTT
CTTCCTTGCCAGCTATGCCCTCATCAATTTTTCAGTATTCCATGCTTCACTGGCCAAAAGCCCAGGATGG
CGACCGGCATTTAAATACTACAATATGTGGATCTCACTTCTTGGAGCAATTCTTTGTTGCATAGTAATGT
TCGTCATTAACTGGTGGTGTGCTTTGCTAACCTACGTGATAGTCCTTGGTCTCTATATTTATGTTACCTA
CAAAAAACCCGATGTGAATTGGGGATCCTCTACACAAGCCCTGACTTACCTCAATGCCCTGCAACATAGT
ATTAGGCTTTCTGGCGTGGAGGACCATGTGAAAAACTTTAGGCCACAGTGTCTTGTTATGACAGGAGCGC
CAAACTCACGGCCGGCCTTACTTCATCTTGTTCACGATTTCACAAAAAATGTTGGTTTGATGATCTGTGG
ACACGTACACATGGGACCACGCAGACAAGCCATGAAAGAAATGTCCATCGACCAAGCCAAATATCAGCGC
TGGCTTATTAAGAACAAAATGAAGGCTTTTTATGCACCAGTACATGCAGATGACCTCAGAGAAGGGGCCC
AATACTTGATGCAGGCTGCTGGCCTGGGCCGTATGAAGCCAAACACACTAGTCCTTGGATTTAAGAAAGA
TTGGTTGCAAGCAGATATGAGGGATGTGGATATGTACATAAACTTATTTCACGATGCTTTTGACATACAA
TATGGCGTAGTGGTTATTCGCCTAAAAGAAGGTCTGGATATTAGTCACCTGCAGGGACAAGAAGAATTAT
TGTCATCACAAGAGAAATCTCCTGGCACCAAGGATGTCGTAGTAAGTGTGGAATATAGTAAAAAGTCCGA
TTTAGATACTTCGAAACCCCTCAGTGAAAAACCAATTACCCATAAAGTCGAGGAAGAAGATGGCAAGACT
GCAACTCAACCACTGTTGAAAAAAGAATCCAAAGGCCCTATTGTGCCTTTGAATGTAGCTGACCAAAAGC
TTCTTGAAGCTAGTACACAGTTTCAGAAAAAACAAGGAAAGAATACTATTGATGTCTGGTGGCTTTTTGA
TGACGGAGGTCTGACCTTATTGATACCTTACCTTCTGACGACCAAGAAAAAATGGAAAGACTGTAAGATC
AGAGTATTCATTGGTGGAAAGATAAACAGAATAGACCATGACCGGAGAGCGATGGCTACTTTACTGAGCA
AGTTCAGAATCGATTTTTCTGACATCATGGTTCTAGGAGACATCAATACCAAACCAAAGAAAGAAAACAT
TATAGCTTTCGAGGAAATCATTGAGCCATACAGACTTCACGAAGATGATAAAGAGCAAGATATCGCAGAT
AAAATGAAAGAAGATGAACCCTGGCGAATAACAGATAATGAATTGGAGCTGTATAAGACCAAGACATACC
GGCAGATCAGGTTAAATGAGTTATTAAAGGAACATTCAAGCACAGCTAACATTATTGTGATGAGTTTACC
GGTCGCACGAAAGGGTGCCGTTTCTAGTGCTCTCTACATGGCATGGTTAGAAGCACTATCTAAGGATCTA
CCACCAATCCTACTAGTTCGTGGGAATCATCAGAGTGTCCTTACCTTCTATTCATAATTAATTAAGTTTA
AACCCGCTGATCAGCCTCGACTGTGCCTTCTAGTTGCCAGCCATCTGTTGTTTGCCCCTCCCCCGTGCCT
TCCTTGACCCTGGAAGGTGCCACTCCCACTGTCCTTTCCTAATAAAATGAGGAAATTGCATCGCATTGTC
TGAGTAGGTGTCATTCTATTCTGGGGGGTGGGGTGGGGCAGGACAGCAAGGGGGAGGATTGGGAAGACAA
TAGCAGGCATGCTGGGGATGCGGTGGGCTCTATGGCTTCTGAGGCGGAAAGAACCAGCTGGGGCTCTAGG
GGGTATCCCC
[124 nt withheld, positions 4771-4894]
C
[91 nt withheld, positions 4896-4986]
A
[49 nt withheld, positions 4988-5036]
CCTTTGACGTTGGAGTCCACGTTCTTT
[37 nt withheld, positions 5064-5100]
ACCCTATCTCGGTCTATTCTTTTGATTTATAAGGGATTTTGCCGATTTCGGCCTATTGGTTAAAAAATGA
GCTGATTTAACAAAAATTTAACGCGAATTAATTCTGTGGAATGTGTGTCAGTTAGGGTGTGGAAAGTCCC
CAGGCTCCCCAGCAGGCAGAAGTATGCAAAGCATGCATCTCAATTAGTCAGCAACCAGGTGTGGAAAGTC
CCCAGGCTCCCCAGCAGGCAGAAGTATGCAAAGCATGCATCTCAATTAGTCAGCAACCATAGTCCCGCCC
CTAACTCCGCCCATCCCGCCCCTAACTCCGCCCAGTTCCGCCCATTCTCCGCCCCATGGCTGACTAATTT
TTTTTATTTATGCAGAGGCCGAGGCCGCCTCTGCCTCTGAGCTATTCCAGAAGTAGTGAGGAGGCTTTTT
TGGAGGCCTAGGCTTTTGCAAAAAGCTCCCGGGAGCTTGTATATCCATTTTCGGATCTGATCAAGAGACA
GGATGAGGATCGTTTCGCATGATTGAACAAGATGGATTGCACGCAGGTTCTCCGGCCGCTTGGGTGGAGA
GGCTATTCGGCTATGACTGGGCACAACAGACAATCGGCTGCTCTGATGCCGCCGTGTTCCGGCTGTCAGC
GCAGGGGCGCCCGGTTCTTTTTGTCAAGACCGACCTGTCCGGTGCCCTGAATGAACTGCAGGACGAGGCA
GCGCGGCTATCGTGGCTGGCCACGACGGGCGTTCCTTGCGCAGCTGTGCTCGACGTTGTCACTGAAGCGG
GAAGGGACTGGCTGCTATTGGGCGAAGTGCCGGGGCAGGATCTCCTGTCATCTCACCTTGCTCCTGCCGA
GAAAGTATCCATCATGGCTGATGCAATGCGGCGGCTGCATACGCTTGATCCGGCTACCTGCCCATTCGAC
CACCAAGCGAAACATCGCATCGAGCGAGCACGTACTCGGATGGAAGCCGGTCTTGTCGATCAGGATGATC
TGGACGAAGAGCATCAGGGGCTCGCGCCAGCCGAACTGTTCGCCAGGCTCAAGGCGCGCATGCCCGACGG
CGAGGATCTCGTCGTGACCCATGGCGATGCCTGCTTGCCGAATATCATGGTGGAAAATGGCCGCTTTTCT
GGATTCATCGACTGTGGCCGGCTGGGTGTGGCGGACCGCTATCAGGACATAGCGTTGGCTACCCGTGATA
TTGCTGAAGAGCTTGGCGGCGAATGGGCTGACCGCTTCCTCGTGCTTTACGGTATCGCCGCTCCCGATTC
GCAGCGCATCGCCTTCTATCGCCTTCTTGACGAGTTCTTCTGAGCGGGACTCTGGGGTTCGAAATGACCG
ACCAAGCGACGCCCAACCTGCCATCACGAGATTTCGATTCCACCGCCGCCTTCTATGAAAGGTTGGGCTT
CGGAATCGTTTTCCGGGACGCCGGCTGGATGATCCTCCAGCGCGGGGATCTCATGCTGGAGTTCTTCGCC
CACCCCAACTTGTTTATTGCAGCTTATAATGGTTACAAATAAAGCAATAGCATCACAAATTTCACAAATA
AAGCATTTTTTTCACTGCATTCTAGTTGTGGTTTGTCCAAACTCATCAATGTATCTTATCATGTCTGTAT
ACCGTCGACCTCTAGCTAGAGCTTGGCGTAATCATGGTCATAGCTGTTTCCTGTGTGAAATTGTTATCCG
CTCACAATTCCACACAACATACGAGCCGGAAGCATAAAGTGTAAAGCCTGGGGTGCCTAATGAGTGAGCT
AACTCACATTAATTGCGTTGCGCTCACTGCCCGCTTTCCAGTCGGGAAACCTGTCGTGCCAGCTGCATTA
ATGAATCGGCCAACGCGCGGGGAGAGGCGGTTTGCGTATTGGGCGCTCTTCCGCTTCCTCGCTCACTGAC
TCGCTGCGCTCGGTCGTTCGGCTGCGGCGAGCGGTATCAGCTCACTCAAAGGCGGTAATACGGTTATCCA
CAGAATCAGGGGATAACGCAGGAAAGAACATGTGAGCAAAAGGCCAGCAAAAGGCCAGGAACCGTAAAAA
GGCCGCGTTGCTGGCGTTTTTCCATAGGCTCCGCCCCCCTGACGAGCATCACAAAAATCGACGCTCAAGT
CAGAGGTGGCGAAACCCGACAGGACTATAAAGATACCAGGCGTTTCCCCCTGGAAGCTCCCTCGTGCGCT
CTCCTGTTCCGACCCTGCCGCTTACCGGATACCTGTCCGCCTTTCTCCCTTCGGGAAGCGTGGCGCTTTC
TCATAGCTCACGCTGTAGGTATCTCAGTTCGGTGTAGGTCGTTCGCTCCAAGCTGGGCTGTGTGCACGAA
CCCCCCGTTCAGCCCGACCGCTGCGCCTTATCCGGTAACTATCGTCTTGAGTCCAACCCGGTAAGACACG
ACTTATCGCCACTGGCAGCAGCCACTGGTAACAGGATTAGCAGAGCGAGGTATGTAGGCGGTGCTACAGA
GTTCTTGAAGTGGTGGCCTAACTACGGCTACACTAGAAGAACAGTATTTGGTATCTGCGCTCTGCTGAAG
CCAGTTACCTTCGGAAAAAGAGTTGGTAGCTCTTGATCCGGCAAACAAACCACCGCTGGTAGCGGTTTTT
TTGTTTGCAAGCAGCAGATTACGCGCAGAAAAAAAGGATCTCAAGAAGATCCTTTGATCTTTTCTACGGG
GTCTGACGCTCAGTGGAACGAAAACTCACGTTAAGGGATTTTGGTCATGAGATTATCAAAAAGGATCTTC
ACCTAGATCCTTTTAAATTAAAAATGAAGTTTTAAATCAATCTAAAGTATATATGAGTAAACTTGGTCTG
ACAGTTACCAATGCTTAATCAGTGAGGCACCTATCTCAGCGATCTGTCTATTTCGTTCATCCATAGTTGC
CTGACTCCCCGTCGTGTAGATAACTACGATACGGGAGGGCTTACCATCTGGCCCCAGTGCTGCAATGATA
CCGCGAGACCCACGCTCACCGGCTCCAGATTTATCAGCAATAAACCAGCCAGCCGGAAGGGCCGAGCGCA
GAAGTGGTCCTGCAACTTTATCCGCCTCCATCCAGTCTATTAATTGTTGCCGGGAAGCTAGAGTAAGTAG
TTCGCCAGTTAATAGTTTGCGCAACGTTGTTGCCATTGCTACAGGCATCGTGGTGTCACGCTCGTCGTTT
GGTATGGCTTCATTCAGCTCCGGTTCCCAACGATCAAGGCGAGTTACATGATCCCCCATGTTGTGCAAAA
AAGCGGTTAGCTCCTTCGGTCCTCCGATCGTTGTCAGAAGTAAGTTGGCCGCAGTGTTATCACTCATGGT
TATGGCAGCACTGCATAATTCTCTTACTGTCATGCCATCCGTAAGATGCTTTTCTGTGACTGGTGAGTAC
TCAACCAAGTCATTCTGAGAATAGTGTATGCGGCGACCGAGTTGCTCTTGCCCGGCGTCAATACGGGATA
ATACCGCGCCACATAGCAGAACTTTAAAAGTGCTCATCATTGGAAAACGTTCTTCGGGGCGAAAACTCTC
AAGGATCTTACCGCTGTTGAGATCCAGTTCGATGTAACCCACTCGTGCACCCAACTGATCTTCAGCATCT
TTTACTTTCACCAGCGTTTCTGGGTGAGCAAAAACAGGAAGGCAAAATGCCGCAAAAAAGGGAATAAGGG
CGACACGGAAATGTTGAATACTCATACTCTTCCTTTTTCAATATTATTGAAGCATTTATCAGGGTTATTG
TCTCATGAGCGGATACATATTTGAATGTATTTAGAAAAATAAACAAATAGGGGTTCCGCGCACATTTCCC
CGAAAAGTGCCACCTGACGTCGACGGATCGGGAGATCTCCCGATCCCCTATGGTGCACTCTCAGTACAAT
CTGCTCTGATGCCGCATAGTTAAGCCAGTATCTGCTCCCTGCTTGTGTGTTGGAGGTCGCTGAGTAGTGC
GCGAGCAAAATTTAAGCTACAACAAGGCAAGGCTTGACCGACAATTGCATGAAGAATCTGCTTAGGGTTA
GGCGTTTTGCGCTGCTTCGCGATGTACGGGCCAGATATACGCGTTGACATTGATTATTGACTAGTTATTA
ATAGTAATCAATTACGGGGTCATTAGTTCATAGCCCATATATGGAGTTCCGCGTTACATAACTTACGGTA
AATGGCCCGCCTGGCTGACCGCCCAACGACCCCCGCCCATTGACGTCAATAATGACGTATGTTCCCATAG
TAACGCCAATAGGGACTTTCCATTGACGTCAATGGGTGGAGTATTTACGGTAAACTGCCCACTTGGCAGT
ACATCAAGTGTATCATATGCCAAGTACGCCCCCTATTGACGTCAATGACGGTAAATGGCCCGCCTGGCAT
TATGCCCAGTACATGACCTTATGGGACTTTCCTACTTGGCAGTACATCTACGTATTAGTCATCGCTATTA
CCATGGTGATGCGGTTTTGGCAGTACATCAATGGGCGTGGATAGCGGTTTGACTCACGGGGATTTCCAAG
TCTCCACCCCATTGACGTCAATGGGAGTTTGTTTTGGCACCAAAATCAACGGGACTTTCCAAAATGTCGT
AACAACTCCGCCCCATTGACGCAAATGGGCGGTAGGCGTGTACGGTGGGAGGTCTATATAAGCAGAGCTC
TCTGGCTAACTAGAGAACCCACTGCTTACTGGCTTATCGAAATTAATACGACTCACTATAGGGAGACCCA
AGCTG
Features (pLannotate 1.2.2; 22 found; start..end, strand, type, name):
     31..96      +  CDS            3xFLAG: three tandem FLAG® epitope tags, followed by an enterokinase cleavage site
    109..822     +  CDS            mCitrine: mCitrine is a basic (constitutively fluorescent) yellow fluorescent protein published in 2001, derived from Aequorea victoria.
    829..4464    +  CDS            SLC12A2: S12A2_HUMAN - Also known as NKCC1. Experimental evidence at protein level: Swiss-Prot protein existence level 1. Cation-chloride cotransporter which mediates the electroneutral transport of chloride, potassium and/or sodium ions across the membrane. Plays a vital role in the regulation of ionic balance and cell volume. From Homo sapiens (Human).
   4501..4725    +  polyA_signal   bGH poly(A) signal: bovine growth hormone polyadenylation signal
   4729..4750    +  promoter       SV40 promoter (fragment): SV40 enhancer and early promoter
   4771..5199    +  rep_origin     f1 ori (sequence partly withheld): f1 bacteriophage origin of replication; arrow indicates direction of (+) strand synthesis
   5213..5542    +  promoter       SV40 promoter: SV40 enhancer and early promoter
   5609..6400    +  CDS            neo: KKA2_KLEPN - Also known as kan, nptII. Experimental evidence at protein level: Swiss-Prot protein existence level 1. Resistance to kanamycin, neomycin, paromomycin, ribostamycin, butirosin and gentamicin B. From Klebsiella pneumoniae.
   6424..6582    +  CDS            ble (fragment): BLE_KLEPN - Experimental evidence at protein level: Swiss-Prot protein existence level 1. Binding protein with a strong affinity to the bleomycin family of antibiotics. Binds to CL990; an antimitotic-antibiotic compound. From Klebsiella pneumoniae.
   6577..6698    +  polyA_signal   SV40 poly(A) signal: SV40 polyadenylation signal
   6771..6787    -  protein_bind   lac operator: The lac repressor binds to the lac operator to inhibit transcription in E. coli. This inhibition can be relieved by adding lactose or isopropyl-β-D-thiogalactopyranoside (IPTG). lac repressor encoded by lacI
   6795..6825    -  promoter       lac promoter: promoter for the E. coli lac operon
   6840..6861    -  protein_bind   CAP binding site: CAP binding activates transcription in the presence of cAMP. E. coli catabolite activator protein
   6874..6966    -  CDS            lacI (fragment): lac repressor; lacI; The lac repressor binds to the lac operator to inhibit transcription in E. coli. This inhibition can be relieved by adding lactose or isopropyl-β-D-thiogalactopyranoside (IPTG).
   7149..7734    -  rep_origin     ori: high-copy-number ColE1/pMB1/pBR322/pUC origin of replication
   7905..8765    -  CDS            AmpR: β-lactamase; bla; confers resistance to ampicillin, carbenicillin, and related antibiotics
   8766..8870    -  promoter       AmpR promoter: bla
   8929..8981    -  misc_feature   bom (fragment): basis of mobility region from pBR322
   9136..9515    +  enhancer       CMV enhancer: human cytomegalovirus immediate early enhancer
   9516..9719    +  promoter       CMV promoter: human cytomegalovirus (CMV) immediate early promoter
   9715..9748    +  LTR            5' LTR (truncated) (fragment): truncated 5' long terminal repeat (LTR) from HIV-1
   9764..9782    +  promoter       T7 promoter: promoter for bacteriophage T7 RNA polymerase
