[The description below was written by a language model from this plasmid's Addgene catalogue record and pLannotate feature annotations shown in this document.]
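Description:
pcDNA3.1 Flag YFP hNKCC1 A675C A734C (NT841) is a mammalian expression plasmid of about 9.8 kb built on the pcDNA3.1 neo backbone. It is maintained in E. coli through a high-copy ColE1/pUC-type origin and an ampicillin resistance gene (β-lactamase with its own promoter), and it also carries an f1 phage origin. For selection in mammalian cells, an SV40 enhancer/early promoter drives a neomycin phosphotransferase gene terminated by an SV40 polyadenylation signal, which allows G418 selection of stable transfectants. The automated annotation also flags short fragments (ble, lacI, bom, an HIV-1 LTR-like stretch, lac promoter/operator elements). These appear to be backbone remnants or partial sequence matches rather than functional parts.

The payload is a single fusion open reading frame placed between the CMV immediate-early enhancer/promoter and the bovine growth hormone polyadenylation signal, with a T7 promoter just upstream of the coding region. The reading frame begins with a 3xFLAG epitope, continues into a yellow fluorescent protein (annotated as mCitrine), and then encodes human NKCC1 (SLC12A2), the electroneutral Na-K-Cl cotransporter involved in ionic balance and cell volume regulation. The cDNA is synthetic and was designed with convenient restriction sites. The insert sits between NheI and PmeI sites, both of which were retained. This version carries two alanine-to-cysteine substitutions, A675C and A734C, introduced into the wild-type parent construct (NT17). According to the associated publication, such constructs were used to study cotransporter motions during ion transport and activation by internal crosslinking between transmembrane domains 10 and 11/12. The FLAG tag provides an epitope for detection or purification, and the YFP tag allows the transporter to be visualised by fluorescence.
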