Addgene plasmid #50864: pcDNA3.1 Flag YFP hNKCC1 A675C A734C (NT841)
Purpose: Expresses human NKCC1 A675C A734C mutant with an N-terminal 3xFLAG-YFP tag in mammalian cells. cDNA is synthetic, containing convenient restriction sites.
Depositing lab: Biff Forbush. Depositing organization: Yale University. Publication: Molecular Motions Involved in Na-K-Cl Cotransporter-mediated Ion Transport and Transporter Activation Revealed by Internal Crosslinking between Transmembrane Domains 10 and 11/12. Monette MY, Somasekharan S, Forbush B. J Biol Chem. 2014 Jan 22. 10.1074/jbc.M113.542258 PubMed 24451383.
Backbone
  Vector backbone: pcDNA 3.1 neo
  Backbone manufacturer: Life Technologies
  Backbone size w/o insert (bp): 5316
  Vector type: Mammalian Expression
  Selectable markers: Neomycin (select with G418)
Growth in bacteria
  Bacterial resistance: Ampicillin, 100 μg/mL
  Growth temperature: 37°C
  Growth strain: DH5alpha
  Copy number: High Copy
Gene/Insert
  Gene/Insert name: human NKCC1 (synthetic) (alt names: Slc12A2 (synthetic); Na-K-Cl cotransporter)
  Species: H. sapiens (human), Synthetic
  Insert size (bp): 4479
  Mutation: A675C A734C in hNKCC1 in NT17
  Entrez Gene: SLC12A2 (a.k.a. BSC, BSC-2, BSC2, CCC1, KILQS, NKCC1, PPP1R141)
  Promoter: CMV
  Tag / fusion protein: 3x Flag (N terminal on insert); YFP (N terminal on insert)
  Cloning method: Restriction Enzyme; 5′ cloning site NheI (not destroyed); 3′ cloning site PmeI (not destroyed)
  Sequencing primers: 5′ CMV-F; 3′ BGH-rev
Terms and licenses: Academic/Nonprofit Terms; Industry Terms: Not Available to Industry
Depositor comments: Plasmid constructed from pcDNA3.1 Flag YFP hNKCC1 WT (NT17). See Addgene plasmid# 49085 (http://www.addgene.org/49085/) for plasmid map of wild-type construct.
How to cite: pcDNA3.1 Flag YFP hNKCC1 A675C A734C (NT841) was a gift from Biff Forbush (Addgene plasmid # 50864 ; http://n2t.net/addgene:50864 ; RRID:Addgene_50864)
