>Addgene plasmid #50864 | pcDNA3.1 Flag YFP hNKCC1 A675C A734C (NT841) | addgene partial sequence | sequence record 78727 | CMV-F 5'-CGCAAATGGGCGGTAGGCGTG-3'
GCAGAGCTCTCTGGCTAACTAGAGAACCCACTGCTTACTGGCTTATCGAAATTAATACGACTCACTATAG
GGAGACCCAAGCTGGCTAGCCCGGGCACGGCCGCCACCATGGGAGACTACAAAGACCATGACGGTGATTA
TAAAGATCACGACATCGACTACAAGGATGACGATGACAAGGGTGACCCTACCGTCAGCAAGGGCGAGGAG
CTGTTCACCGGGGTGGTGCCCATCCTGGTCGAGCTGGACGGCGACGTAAACGGCCACAAGTTCAGCGTGT
CCGGCGAGGGCGAGGGCGATGCCACCTACGGCAAGCTGACCCTGAAGTTCATCTGCACCACCGGCAAGCT
GCCCGTGCCCTGGCCCACCCTCGTGACCACCTTCGGCTACGGCCTGATGTGCTTCGCCCGCTACCCCGAC
CACATGAAGCAGCACGACTTCTTCAAGTCCGCCATGCCCGAAGGCTACGTCCAGGAGCGCACCATCTTCT
TCAAGGACGACGGCAACTACAAGACCCGCGCCGAGGTGAAGTTCGAGGGCGACACCCTGGTGAACCGCAT
CGAGCTGAAGGGCATCGACTTCAAGGAGGACGGCAACATCCTAGGGCACAAGCTGGAGTACAACTACAAC
AGCCACAACGTTTATATCATGGCCGACAAGCAGAAGAACGGCATCAAGGTGAACTTCAAGATCCGCCACA
ACATC
