>Addgene plasmid #50864 | pcDNA3.1 Flag YFP hNKCC1 A675C A734C (NT841) | addgene partial sequence | sequence record 78986 | hNKCC1-int-R 5'-ATATTTGGCTTGGTCGATGG-3'
TCCACAGATCATCAAACCAACATTTTTTGTGAAATCGTGAACAAGATGAAGTAAGGCCGGCCGTGAGTTT
GGCGCTCCTGTCATAACAAGACACTGTGGCCTAAAGTTTTTCACATGGTCCTCCACGCCAGAAAGCCTAA
TACTATGTTGCAGGGCATTGAGGTAAGTCAGGGCTTGTGTAGAGGATCCCCAATTCACATCGGGTTTTTT
GTAGGTAACATAAATATAGAGACCAAGGACTATCACGTAGGTTAGCAAAGCACACCACCAGTTAATGACG
AACATTACTATGCAACAAAGAATTGCTCCAAGAAGTGAGATCCACATATTGTAGTATTTAAATGCCGGTC
GCCATCCTGGGCTTTTGGCCAGTGAAGCATGGAATACTGAAAAATTGATGAGGGCATAGCTGGCAAGGAA
GAAGTTTGAGATAATTGGACAAATAACATTCAGTTCGGCAATTAAGATGAATCCAAGTGCAATTAAGAAT
GTTAAGATGTAGCCACGTAATGGCTCATTATTTTTCCCATAACCTTTAGCAAACATCTGGAAAGCGGGGT
AGATGTTGTCTTTACATAGGGCCTGAAATATCTTGGGAGCACTCACTAGGGATGCTAATGCGCTAGAAAG
AGTGGCAGAGAATATGCCCGCGGAAATTAGTGGTGTAAATCCTGACACCATACTCATTACCTGAAAGTTG
TTCATTAGGCCGTAGCTACAAGGACTGGATTCACAAGATGAAAAATCAAAGTTTAATTTGCAGGCTGCGC
TAGTACAGTTTGTTAGCTCTGTTACGATAGTGTCATTAACATTACCAGTGGCATCGCGTACGACACAAGA
ACCTACAGACACGGCAATTCCTACATAAACCAATGTAGTAATTAAAATGGCTAGGAGTGTTCCTTTGGGT
ATGGCTGACTGAGGATCTGCAAGATCACCTGAGATATTTGCGCC
